>Addgene plasmid #133072 | pDarmo.CMVT_v1 | addgene full sequence | sequence record 298087 | Addgene NGS Result
TGTGGGCGGACAAAATAGTTGGGAACTGGGAGGGGTGGAAATGGAGTTTTTAAGGATTATTTAGGGAAGA
GTGACAAAATAGATGGGAACTGGGTGTAGCGTCGTAAGCTAATACGAAAATTAAAAATGACAAAATAGTT
TGGAACTAGATTTCACTTATCTGGTTCAGCCTGCGGTCCGGATTCGCCCTTAAGCTAGCTAGTTATTAAT
AGTAATCAATTACGGGGTCATTAGTTCATAGCCCATATATGGAGTTCCGCGTTACATAACTTACGGTAAA
TGGCCCGCCTGGCTGACCGCCCAACGACCCCCGCCCATTGACGTCAATAATGACGTATGTTCCCATAGTA
ACGCCAATAGGGACTTTCCATTGACGTCAATGGGTGGAGTATTTACGGTAAACTGCCCACTTGGCAGTAC
ATCAAGTGTATCATATGCCAAGTACGCCCCCTATTGACGTCAATGACGGTAAATGGCCCGCCTGGCATTA
TGCCCAGTACATGACCTTATGGGACTTTCCTACTTGGCAGTACATCTACGTATTAGTCATCGCTATTACC
ATGGTGATGCGGTTTTGGCAGTACATCAATGGGCGTGGATAGCGGTTTGACTCACGGGGATTTCCAAGTC
TCCACCCCATTGACGTCAATGGGAGTTTGTTTTGGCACCAAAATCAACGGGACTTTCCAAAATGTCGTAA
CAACTCCGCCCCATTGACGCAAATGGGCGGTAGGCGTGTACGGTGGGAGGTCTATATAAGCAGAGCTGGT
TTAGTGAACCGTCAGATCCTCACTCTCTTCCGCATCGCTGTCTGCGAGGGCCAGCTGTTGGGCTCGCGGT
TGAGGACAAACTCTTCGCGGTCTTTCCAGTACTCTTGGATCGGAAACCCGTCGGCCTCCGAACGGTACTC
CGCCACCGAGGGACCTGAGCGAGTCCGCATCGACCGGATCGGAAAACCTCTCGAGAAAGGCGTCTAACCA
GTCACAGTCGCAAGGTAGGCTGAGCACCGTGGCGGGCGGCAGCGGGTGGCGGTCGGGGTTGTTTCTGGCG
GAGGTGCTGCTGATGATGTAATTAAAGTAGGCGGTCTTGAGACGGCGGATGGTCGAGGTGAGGTGTGGCA
GGCTTGAGATCCAGCTGTTGGGGTGAGTACTCCCTCTCAAAAGCGGGCATTACTTCTGCGCTAAGATTGT
CAGTTTCCAAAAACGAGGAGGATTTGATATTCACCTGGCCCGATCTGGCCATACACTTGAGTGACAATGA
CATCCACTTTGCCTTTCTCTCCACAGGTGTCCACTCCCAGGTCCAAAGTTGGCCAGGCCTAGTTGGCCAG
GCCTAGTGCCGCCACCATGGGTTGGTCCCACCCACAATTCGAAAAAGGAGGTGGTGCCCGAGGCGGTTCG
GGTGGAGGTTCATGGAGCCATCCGCAGTTTGAAAAGTCATCTGGTGACTATAAAGACGATGACGATAAGG
GCGGTGGTAGCGGTGGGCTGGAAGTTCTGTTCCAGGGGCCCGGATCCGAATTCTCATTATATTCCCCAGA
ACATCAGGTTAATGGCGTTTTTGATGTCATTTTCGCGGTGGCTGAGATCAGCCACTTCTTCCCCGATAAC
GGAGACCGGCACACTGGCCATATCGGTGGTCATCATGCGCCAGCTTTCATCCCCGATATGCACCACCGGG
TAAAGTTCACGGGAGACTTTATCTGACAGCAGACGTGCACTGGCCAGGGGGATCACCATCCGTCGCCCGG
GCGTGTCAATAATATCACTCTGTACATCCACAAACAGACGATAACGGCTCTCTCTTTTATAGGTGTAAAC
CTTAAACTGCATTTCACCAGCCCCTGTTCTCGTCAGCAAAAGAGCCGTTCATTTCAATAAACCGGGCGAC
CTCAGCCATCCCTTCCTGATTTTCCGCTTTCCAGCGTTCGGCACGCAGACGACGGGCTTCATTCTGCATG
GTTGTGCTTACCAGACCGGAGATATTGACATCATATATGCCTTGAGCAACTGATAGCTGTCGCTGTCAAC
TGTCACTGTAATACGCTGCTTCATAGCATACCTCTTTTTGACATACTTCGGGTATACATATCAGTATATA
TTCTTATACCGCAAAAATCAGCGCGCAAATACGCATACTGTTATCTGGCTTTTAGTAAGCCGAGCTCCGT
CGACAAGCTTGCGGCCGCACTCGAGCTTGAGGTGCTTTTTCAAGGTCCGGGCAGCGGTGGCGGCTCTGAT
TACAAGGATGACGATGACAAATCATCTGGTTGGAGCCACCCGCAATTCGAGAAAGGCGGAGGCGCACGTG
GTGGGTCAGGAGGAGGATCTTGGTCTCATCCTCAGTTTGAGAAGTGATGATAATGGCCTGTGGCCGTAAT
GGCCTGTGGCCGTAAAATCAACCTCTGGATTACAAAATTTGTGAAAGATTGACTGGTATTCTTAACTATG
TTGCTCCTTTTACGCTATGTGGATACGCTGCTTTAATGCCTTTGTATCATGCTATTGCTTCCCGTATGGC
TTTCATTTTCTCCTCCTTGTATAAATCCTGGTTGCTGTCTCTTTATGAGGAGTTGTGGCCCGTTGTCAGG
CAACGTGGCGTGGTGTGCACTGTGTTTGCTGACGCAACCCCCACTGGTTGGGGCATTGCCACCACCTGTC
AGCTCCTTTCCGGGACTTTCGCTTTCCCCCTCCCTATTGCCACGGCGGAACTCATCGCCGCCTGCCTTGC
CCGCTGCTGGACAGGGGCTCGGCTGTTGGGCACTGACAATTCCGTGGTGTTGTCGGGGAAATCATCGTCC
TTTCCTTGGCTGCTCGCCTGTGTTGCCACCTGGATTCTGCGCGGGACGTCCTTCTGCTACGTCCCTTCGG
CCCTCAATCCAGCGGACCTTCCTTCCCGCGGCCTGCTGCCGGCTCTGCGGCCTCTTCCGCGTCTTCGAGA
TCTGCCTCGACTGTGCCTTCTAGTTGCCAGCCATCTGTTGTTTGCCCCTCCCCCGTGCCTTCCTTGACCC
TGGAAGGTGCCACTCCCACTGTCCTTTCCTAATAAAATGAGGAAATTGCATCGCATTGTCTGAGTAGGTG
TCATTCTATTCTGGGGGGTGGGGTGGGGCAGGACAGCAAGGGGGAGGATTGGGAAGACAATAGCAGGCAT
GCTGGGGACTCGAGTTAAGGGCGAATCGCTGGGACGCCCGCGACTTCGCTGCTGCCCAAGGTTGCCGGGT
GACGCACACCGTGGAAACGGATGAAGGCACGAACCCAGTTGACATAAGCCTGTTCGGTTCGTAAACTGTA
ATGCAAGTAGCGTATGCGCTCACGCAACTGGTCCAGAACCTTGACCGAACGCAGCGGTGGTAACGGCGCA
GTGGCGGTTTTCATGGCTTGTTATGACTGTTTTTTTGTACAGTCTATGCCTCGGGCATCCAAGCAGCAAG
CGCGTTACGCCGTGGGTCGATGTTTGATGTTATGGAGCAGCAACGATGTTACGCAGCAGCAACGATGTTA
CGCAGCAGGGCAGTCGCCCTAAAACAAAGTTAGGTGGCTCAAGTATGGGCATCATTCGCACATGTAGGCT
CGGCCCTGACCAAGTCAAATCCATGCGGGCTGCTCTTGATCTTTTCGGTCGTGAGTTCGGAGACGTAGCC
ACCTACTCCCAACATCAGCCGGACTCCGATTACCTCGGGAACTTGCTCCGTAGTAAGACATTCATCGCGC
TTGCTGCCTTCGACCAAGAAGCGGTTGTTGGCGCTCTCGCGGCTTACGTTCTGCCCAAGTTTGAGCAGCC
GCGTAGTGAGATCTATATCTATGATCTCGCAGTCTCCGGCGAGCACCGGAGGCAGGGCATTGCCACCGCG
CTCATCAATCTCCTCAAGCATGAGGCCAACGCGCTTGGTGCTTATGTGATCTACGTGCAAGCAGATTACG
GTGACGATCCCGCAGTGGCTCTCTATACAAAGTTGGGCATACGGGAAGAAGTGATGCACTTTGATATCGA
CCCAAGTACCGCCACCTAACAATTCGTTCAAGCCGAGATCGGCTTCCCGGCCGCGGAGTTGTTCGGTAAA
TTGTCACAACGCCGCGAATATAGTCTTTACATGCCCTTGGCCACGCCCCTCTTTAATACGACGGGCAATT
TGCACTTCAGAAAATGAAGAGTTTGCTTTAGCCATAACAAAAGTCCAGTATGCTTTTTCACAGCATAACT
GGACTGATTTCAGTTTACAACTATTCTGTCTAGTTTAAGACTTTATTGTCATAGTTTAGATCTATTTTGT
TCAGTTTAAGACTTTATTGTCCGCCCACACCCGCTTACGCAGGGCATCTGCGCATCCACAGGAAGAGCGA
CCCAAGTCAATCAGGGGATAACGCAGGAAAGAACATGTGAGCAAAAGGCCAGCAAAAGGCCAGGAACCGT
AAAAAGGCCGCGTTGCTGGCGTTTTTCCATAGGCTCCGCCCCCCTGACGAGCATCACAAAAATCGACGCT
CAAGTCAGAGGTGGCGAAACCCGACAGGACTATAAAGATACCAGGCGTTTCCCCCTGGAAGCTCCCTCGT
GCGCTCTCCTGTTCCGACCCTGCCGCTTACCGGATACCTGTCCGCCTTTCTCCCTTCGGGAAGCGTGGCG
CTTTCTCATAGCTCACGCTGTAGGTATCTCAGTTCGGTGTAGGTCGTTCGCTCCAAGCTGGGCTGTGTGC
ACGAACCCCCCGTTCAGCCCGACCGCTGCGCCTTATCCGGTAACTATCGTCTTGAGTCCAACCCGGTAAG
ACACGACTTATCGCCACTGGCAGCAGCCACTGGTAACAGGATTAGCAGAGCGAGGTATGTAGGCGGTGCT
ACAGAGTTCTTGAAGTGGTGGCCTAACTACGGCTACACTAGAAGAACAGTATTTGGTATCTGCGCTCTGC
TGAAGCCAGTTACCTTCGGAAAAAGAGTTGGTAGCTCTTGATCCGGCAAACAAACCACCGCTGGTAGCGG
TGGTTTTTTTGTTTGCAAGCAGCAGATTACGCGCAGAAAAAAAGGATCTCAAGAAGATCCTTTGATCTTT
TCTACGGGGTCTGACGCTCAGTGGAACGAAAACTCACGTTAAGGGATTTTGGTCATGAGATTATCAAAAA
GGATCTTCACCTAGATCCTTTTAAATTAAAAATGAAGTTTTAAATCAATCTAAAGTATATATGAGTAAAC
TTGGTCTGACAGTTATTACCAATGCTTAATCAGTGAGGCACCTATCTCAGCGATCTGTCTATTTCGTTCA
TCCATAGTTGCCTGACTCCCCGTCGTGTAGATAACTACGATACGGGAGGGCTTACCATCTGGCCCCAGTG
CTGCAATGATACCGCGAGACCCACGCTCACCGGCTCCAGATTTATCAGCAATAAACCAGCCAGCCGGAAG
GGCCGAGCGCAGAAGTGGTCCTGCAACTTTATCCGCCTCCATCCAGTCTATTAATTGTTGCCGGGAAGCT
AGAGTAAGTAGTTCGCCAGTTAATAGTTTGCGCAACGTTGTTGCCATTGCTACAGGCATCGTGGTGTCAC
GCTCGTCGTTTGGTATGGCTTCATTCAGCTCCGGTTCCCAACGATCAAGGCGAGTTACATGATCCCCCAT
GTTGTGCAAAAAAGCGGTTAGCTCCTTCGGTCCTCCGATCGTTGTCAGAAGTAAGTTGGCCGCAGTGTTA
TCACTCATGGTTATGGCAGCACTGCATAATTCTCTTACTGTCATGCCATCCGTAAGATGCTTTTCTGTGA
CTGGTGAGTACTCAACCAAGTCATTCTGAGAATAGTGTATGCGGCGACCGAGTTGCTCTTGCCCGGCGTC
AATACGGGATAATACCGCGCCACATAGCAGAACTTTAAAAGTGCTCATCATTGGAAAACGTTCTTCGGGG
CGAAAACTCTCAAGGATCTTACCGCTGTTGAGATCCAGTTCGATGTAACCCACTCGTGCACCCAACTGAT
CTTCAGCATCTTTTACTTTCACCAGCGTTTCTGGGTGAGCAAAAACAGGAAGGCAAAATGCCGCAAAAAA
GGGAATAAGGGCGACACGGAAATGTTGAATACTCATACTCTTCCTTTTTCAATATTATTGAAGCATTTAT
CAGGGTTATTGTCTCATGAGCGGATACATATTTGAATGTATTTAGGACCCAAGTCAACCGGT
Features (pLannotate 1.2.2; 20 found; start..end, strand, type, name):
      1..166     +  mobile_element Tn7L: mini-Tn7 element (left end of the Tn7 transposon) Tn7
    260..563     +  enhancer       CMV enhancer: human cytomegalovirus immediate early enhancer
    564..767     +  promoter       CMV promoter: human cytomegalovirus (CMV) immediate early promoter
    832..870     +  misc_feature   Ad SA (fragment): adenovirus major late transcript splice acceptor (Friedrich and Soriano, 1991)
    903..1112    -  CDS            PTP (fragment): TERM_ADE02 - Experimental evidence at protein level: Swiss-Prot protein existence level 1. Protein covalently bound to the viral DNA that acts as a primer for viral genomic replication by DNA strand displacement. Assembles on the viral origin of replication in an initiation complex with viral polymerase, DBP, host NFIA and host POU2F1/OCT1. During initiation, the polymerase covalently couples the first dCTP with Ser- 580 of pTP. The terminal protein stimulates the template activity over 20 fold compared to protein-free templates. Neo-synthesized viral genomes are linked to two preterminal prot
   1143..1232    +  intron         chimeric intron (fragment): chimera between introns from adenovirus and immunoglobulin heavy chain genes
   1251..1297    +  CDS            IgH signal sequence (fragment): signal sequence from the mouse immunoglobulin heavy chain variable region
   1530..1832    -  CDS            ccdB: CCDB_ECOLI - Also known as G, letB, letD. Experimental evidence at protein level: Swiss-Prot protein existence level 1. Toxic component of a type II toxin-antitoxin (TA) system, functioning in plasmid maintainence. Responsible for the post- segregational killing (PSK) of plasmid-free cells, also referred to as a plasmid addiction system. Half-life of over 2 hours. Cell killing by CcdB is accompanied by filamentation, defects in chromosome and plasmid segregation, defects in cell division, formation of anucleate cells, decreased DNA synthesis and plasmid loss. Interferes with the activity of DN
   1837..1995    -  CDS            ccdA (fragment): CCDA_ECO57 - Also known as H, letA. Experimental evidence at protein level: Swiss-Prot protein existence level 1. Antitoxin component of a type II toxin-antitoxin (TA) system which inhibits the post-segregational killing (PSK) of plasmid-free cells, also referred to as a plasmid addiction system. Binds to and blocks the activity of CcdB; will also remove bound CcdB protein from the CcdB-GyrA complex by forming a CcdA-CcdB complex, a process termed rejuvenation. Functions as a transcriptional corepressor for the ccdAB operon, repression also requires CcdB (By similarity). From Escherichia coli
   2086..2162    -  intron         PDK intron (fragment): pdk; modified pyruvate orthophosphate dikinase intron from Flaveria trinervia 3.0
   2241..2260    +  CDS            3xFLAG (fragment): three tandem FLAG® epitope tags, followed by an enterokinase cleavage site
   2271..2294    +  CDS            Twin-Strep-tag (fragment): two Strep-Tag®II moieties connected by a linker for enhanced binding to Strep-Tactin®, an engineered form of streptavidin (Schmidt et al., 2013)
   2396..2937    +  misc_feature   WPRE (fragment): woodchuck hepatitis virus posttranscriptional regulatory element
   2951..3158    +  polyA_signal   bGH poly(A) signal: bovine growth hormone polyadenylation signal
   3259..3287    +  promoter       Pc promoter: intI1 (promoter lies within the coding sequence); class 1 integron promoter
   3476..4009    +  CDS            GmR: gentamycin acetyltransferase; aacC1; confers resistance to gentamycin
   4076..4299    +  mobile_element Tn7R: mini-Tn7 element (right end of the Tn7 transposon) Tn7
   4434..5022    -  rep_origin     ori: high-copy-number ColE1/pMB1/pBR322/pUC origin of replication
   5196..6056    -  CDS            AmpR: β-lactamase; bla; confers resistance to ampicillin, carbenicillin, and related antibiotics
   6057..6128    -  promoter       AmpR promoter: bla
