[The description below was written by a language model from this plasmid's Addgene catalogue record and pLannotate feature annotations shown in this document.]
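Description:
pDarmo.CMVT_v1 is a 6,152 bp empty-backbone entry vector built on the pDarmo_v1 backbone for expressing cloned genes in mammalian cells. It replicates in E. coli from a high-copy ColE1/pUC-type origin and carries an ampicillin resistance gene (bla) with its own promoter. Because the cloning site holds a ccdB toxin cassette (with an adjacent ccdA fragment) as a counter-selection marker, the empty vector has to be propagated in a ccdB-tolerant strain. Replacing ccdB with an insert allows growth in ordinary strains. The record lists Gateway as the cloning method, although the automated annotation does not call any att recombination sites.

The expression cassette is driven by the "CMVT" enhanced promoter. In the feature table this appears as the CMV immediate-early enhancer and promoter followed by adenovirus-derived leader and splice elements and a chimeric intron fragment, an arrangement generally used to boost transcript processing and expression. The short adenoviral PTP hit on the reverse strand probably reflects this leader region rather than a functional coding sequence. A fragment matching the IgH signal sequence is also annotated upstream of the cloning site, but its role is not stated. Inserts can be fused to an N-terminal TwinStrep-Flag-3C or a C-terminal 3C-Flag-TwinStrep tag, giving tandem affinity handles removable with 3C protease; only the downstream FLAG and Twin-Strep fragments were detected by annotation. A WPRE and the bGH polyadenylation signal follow the insert.

The whole cassette, together with a gentamicin resistance gene under the Pc promoter, lies between Tn7L and Tn7R ends, so it could in principle be moved by Tn7 transposition (as in bacmid generation), though the record does not state this use. The associated work concerns structural studies of mTORC1, consistent with recombinant protein production and purification.
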