Addgene plasmid #133072: pDarmo.CMVT_v1
Purpose: (Empty Backbone) Entry vector for cloning genes under an enhanced CMVT promoter for expression in mammalian cells. Version 1.0.
Depositing lab: Kacper Rogala & David Sabatini. Depositing organization: Whitehead Institute for Biomedical Research. Publication: Structural basis for the docking of mTORC1 on the lysosomal surface. Rogala KB, Gu X, Kedir JF, Abu-Remaileh M, Bianchi LF, Bottino AMS, Dueholm R, Niehaus A, Overwijn D, Fils AP, Zhou SX, Leary D, Laqtom NN, Brignole EJ, Sabatini DM. Science. 2019 Oct 25;366(6464):468-475. doi: 10.1126/science.aay0166. Epub 2019 Oct 10. PubMed 31601708.
Backbone
  Vector backbone: pDarmo_v1
  Backbone manufacturer: Kacper Rogala
  Backbone size (bp): 6152
  Vector type: Mammalian Expression ; Entry vector
  Promoter: CMVT (Enhanced CMV)
  Selectable markers: Gentamicin
  Tag / fusion protein: TwinStrep-Flag-3C (N terminal on insert); 3C-Flag-TwinStrep (C terminal on insert)
Growth in bacteria
  Bacterial resistance: Ampicillin, 100 μg/mL
  Growth temperature: 37°C
  Growth strain: ccdB Survival
  Copy number: High Copy
Gene/Insert
  Cloning method: Gateway Cloning
  Sequencing primers: 5′ CGATCTGGCCATACACTT; 3′ CAGCGTATCCACATAGCGT
Terms and licenses: Academic/Nonprofit Terms; Industry Terms: Not Available to Industry
How to cite: pDarmo.CMVT_v1 was a gift from Kacper Rogala & David Sabatini (Addgene plasmid # 133072 ; http://n2t.net/addgene:133072 ; RRID:Addgene_133072)
